Addgene plasmid #172432: pSF2C-A-RFP
Purpose: (Empty Backbone) StrepFlex MoClo vector for E.coli cloning and Streptomyces chromosomal integration - equivalent of pTU2-A-RFP from EcoFlex (ACS Synth. Biol. 2016, 5, 10, 1059–1069)
Depositing lab: Paul Freemont & Simon Moore. Depositing organization: London and South East University Group (LASE). Publication: A Streptomyces venezuelae Cell-Free Toolkit for Synthetic Biology. Moore SJ, Lai HE, Chee SM, Toh M, Coode S, Chengan K, Capel P, Corre C, de Los Santos EL, Freemont PS. ACS Synth Biol. 2021 Feb 19;10(2):402-411. doi: 10.1021/acssynbio.0c00581. Epub 2021 Jan 26. PubMed 33497199.
Backbone
  Vector backbone: pAV-gapdh
  Backbone manufacturer: Jay Keasling lab
  Backbone size (bp): 4156
  Modifications to backbone: Removal of BsaI and BsmBI sites using Gibson DNA assembly and sequencing by primer walking (pSF1C-A-RFP). Golden Gate site from pTU2-A-RFP was sub-cloned via EcoRI and PscI.
  Vector type: Bacterial Expression, Synthetic Biology
  Tag / fusion protein: None
Growth in bacteria
  Bacterial resistance: Apramycin, 25 μg/mL
  Growth temperature: 37°C
  Growth strain: JM109
  Copy number: High Copy
Gene/Insert
  Cloning method: Restriction Enzyme
  Sequencing primers: 5′ VF2; 3′ VR
Terms and licenses: Academic/Nonprofit Terms; Industry Terms: Not Available to Industry
Depositor comments: Please visit https://www.biorxiv.org/content/10.1101/2020.11.16.384693v2 for bioRxiv preprint.
How to cite: pSF2C-A-RFP was a gift from Paul Freemont & Simon Moore (Addgene plasmid # 172432 ; http://n2t.net/addgene:172432 ; RRID:Addgene_172432)
