[The description below was written by a language model from this plasmid's Addgene catalogue record and pLannotate feature annotations shown in this document.]
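Description:
pSF2C-A-RFP is an empty level-2 style acceptor backbone from the StrepFlex modular cloning (MoClo) toolkit, built so that Golden Gate assemblies made in E. coli can be moved into Streptomyces for chromosomal integration. The record describes it as the counterpart of pTU2-A-RFP from the EcoFlex kit. It derives from pAV-gapdh, from which internal BsaI and BsmBI sites were removed by Gibson assembly to make the backbone compatible with Type IIS cloning. The Golden Gate acceptor region of pTU2-A-RFP was then sub-cloned in as an EcoRI–PscI fragment. In E. coli the plasmid replicates from a high-copy ColE1/pUC-type origin and is selected with apramycin through the aac(3)IV acetyltransferase gene, a marker that also works in Streptomyces. An incP oriT, with an adjacent traJ remnant, allows conjugative mobilisation from a suitable E. coli donor into the actinomycete host.

The cloning site is occupied by an mRFP1 dropout cassette: a lac promoter with CAP binding site and lac operator drives the red fluorescent protein, followed by rrnB T1 and T7Te terminators. The cassette is flanked by a BioBrick prefix and further insulating terminators. In this type of design, successful assembly replaces the reporter, so correct clones are distinguished as non-red colonies. The automated annotation leaves roughly the last 1.9 kb of the 5.5 kb sequence uncharacterised apart from short, probably spurious fragment matches (MCS, argU, BleoR). The integrase and attachment site that would mediate chromosomal integration presumably lie there, but the record does not identify which integration system is used. No tag or expression insert is present.
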