Features (pLannotate 1.2.2; 17 found; start..end, strand, type, name):
     60..103     -  terminator     bacterial terminator: putative bacterial transcription terminator
    106..127     +  misc_feature   BioBrick prefix: BioBrick prefix for parts that do not start with "ATG"
    161..248     +  CDS            lacI (fragment): lac repressor; lacI; The lac repressor binds to the lac operator to inhibit transcription in E. coli. This inhibition can be relieved by adding lactose or isopropyl-β-D-thiogalactopyranoside (IPTG).
    261..282     +  protein_bind   CAP binding site: CAP binding activates transcription in the presence of cAMP. E. coli catabolite activator protein
    297..327     +  promoter       lac promoter: promoter for the E. coli lac operon
    335..351     +  protein_bind   lac operator: The lac repressor binds to the lac operator to inhibit transcription in E. coli. This inhibition can be relieved by adding lactose or isopropyl-β-D-thiogalactopyranoside (IPTG). lac repressor encoded by lacI
    387..1061    +  CDS            mRFP1: mRFP1 is a basic (constitutively fluorescent) red fluorescent protein published in 2002, derived from Discosoma sp.. It is reported to be a somewhat slowly-maturing monomer with low acid sensitivity.
   1109..1180    +  terminator     rrnB T1 terminator: transcription terminator T1 from the E. coli rrnB gene
   1196..1223    +  terminator     T7Te terminator: phage T7 early transcription terminator
   1264..1321    +  terminator     his operon terminator: This putative transcriptin terminator from the E. coli his operon has a 2-bp deletion introduced during synthesis. Its efficiency has not been determined.
   1510..2098    -  rep_origin     ori: high-copy-number ColE1/pMB1/pBR322/pUC origin of replication
   2302..3102    +  CDS            ApmR: aminoglycoside 3-N-acetyltransferase type IV ; aac(3)IV; confers resistance to apramycin (Paget and Davies, 1996)
   3216..3246    -  CDS            traJ (fragment): oriT-recognizing protein; traJ
   3279..3388    -  oriT           oriT: incP origin of transfer
   3528..3545    +  misc_feature   MCS (fragment): pUC18/19 multiple cloning site
   3771..3788    -  tRNA           argU (fragment): E. coli tRNA-Arg recognizing AGA and AGG; argU
   5086..5103    -  CDS            BleoR (fragment): antibiotic-binding protein; Sh ble from Streptoalloteichus hindustanus; confers resistance to bleomycin, phleomycin, and Zeocin™
>Addgene plasmid #172432 | pSF2C-A-RFP | addgene full sequence | sequence record 338676 | Addgene NGS Result
CTAAGAAACCATTATTATCATGACATTAACCTATAAAAATAGGCGTATCACGAGGCAGAATTTCAGATAA
AAAAAATCCTTAGCTTTCGCTAAGGATGATTTCTGGAATTCGCGGCCGCTTCTAGAGGTCTCACTATATC
TAGAGACGTCTAGACATATGCAATACGCAAACCGCCTCTCCCCGCGCGTTGGCCGATTCATTAATGCAGC
TGGCACGACAGGTTTCCCGACTGGAAAGCGGGCAGTGAGCGCAACGCAATTAATGTGAGTTAGCTCACTC
ATTAGGCACCCCAGGCTTTACACTTTATGCTTCCGGCTCGTATGTTGTGTGGAATTGTGAGCGGATAACA
ATTTCACACATACTAGAGAAAGAGGAGAAATACTAGATGGCTTCCTCCGAAGACGTTATCAAAGAGTTCA
TGCGTTTCAAAGTTCGTATGGAAGGTTCCGTTAACGGTCACGAGTTCGAAATCGAAGGTGAAGGTGAAGG
TCGTCCGTACGAAGGTACCCAGACCGCTAAACTGAAAGTTACCAAAGGTGGTCCGCTGCCGTTCGCTTGG
GACATCCTGTCCCCGCAGTTCCAGTACGGTTCCAAAGCTTACGTTAAACACCCGGCTGACATCCCGGACT
ACCTGAAACTGTCCTTCCCGGAAGGTTTCAAATGGGAACGTGTTATGAACTTCGAAGACGGTGGTGTTGT
TACCGTTACCCAGGACTCCTCCCTGCAAGACGGTGAGTTCATCTACAAAGTTAAACTGCGTGGTACCAAC
TTCCCGTCCGACGGTCCGGTTATGCAGAAAAAAACCATGGGTTGGGAAGCTTCCACCGAACGTATGTACC
CGGAAGACGGTGCTCTGAAAGGTGAAATCAAAATGCGTCTGAAACTGAAAGACGGTGGTCACTACGACGC
TGAAGTTAAAACCACCTACATGGCTAAAAAACCGGTTCAGCTGCCGGGTGCTTACAAAACCGACATCAAA
CTGGACATCACCTCCCACAACGAAGACTACACCATCGTTGAACAGTACGAACGTGCTGAAGGTCGTCACT
CCACCGGTGCTTAATAACGCTGATAGTGCTAGTGTAGATCGCTACTAGAGCCAGGCATCAAATAAAACGA
AAGGCTCAGTCGAAAGACTGGGCCTTTCGTTTTATCTGTTGTTTGTCGGTGAACGCTCTCTACTAGAGTC
ACACTGGCTCACCTTCGGGTGGGCCTTTCTGCGTTTATAGCATGCCGTCTCATTAGGTACAGAGACCCTG
CAGTCCGGCAAAAAAGGGCAAGGTGTCACCACCCTGCCCTTTTTCTTTAAAACCGAAAAGATTACTTCGC
GTTATGCAGGCTTCCTCGCTCACTGACTCGCTGCGCTCGGTCGTTCGGCTGCGGCGAGCGGTATCAGCTC
ACTCAAAGGCGGTAATTTAAGCCGAACAGGAAGCACAGCTCCTACTGAACATGTGAGCAAAAGGCCAGCA
AAAGGCCAGGAACCGTAAAAAGGCCGCGTTGCTGGCGTTTTTCCATAGGCTCCGCCCCCCTGACGAGCAT
CACAAAAATCGACGCTCAAGTCAGAGGTGGCGAAACCCGACAGGACTATAAAGATACCAGGCGTTTCCCC
CTGGAAGCTCCCTCGTGCGCTCTCCTGTTCCGACCCTGCCGCTTACCGGATACCTGTCCGCCTTTCTCCC
TTCGGGAAGCGTGGCGCTTTCTCATAGCTCACGCTGTAGGTATCTCAGTTCGGTGTAGGTCGTTCGCTCC
AAGCTGGGCTGTGTGCACGAACCCCCCGTTCAGCCCGACCGCTGCGCCTTATCCGGTAACTATCGTCTTG
AGTCCAACCCGGTAAGACACGACTTATCGCCACTGGCAGCAGCCACTGGTAACAGGATTAGCAGAGCGAG
GTATGTAGGCGGTGCTACAGAGTTCTTGAAGTGGTGGCCTAACTACGGCTACACTAGAAGAACAGTATTT
GGTATCTGCGCTCTGCTGAAGCCAGTTACCTTCGGAAAAAGAGTTGGTAGCTCTTGATCCGGCAAACAAA
CCACCGCTGGTAGCGGTGGTTTTTTTGTTTGCAAGCAGCAGATTACGCGCAGAAAAAAAGGATCTCAAGA
AGATCCTTTGATCTTTTCTACGGGGTCTGACGCTCAGTGGAACGAAAACTCACGTTAAGGGATTTTGGTC
ATGAGATTATCAAAAAGGATCTTCACCTAGATCCTTTTGGTTCATGTGCAGCTCCATCAGCAAAAGGGGA
TGATAAGTTTATCACCACCGACTATTTGCAACAGTGCCGTTGATCGTGCTATGATCGACTGATGTCATCA
GCGGTGGAGTGCAATGTCGTGCAATACGAATGGCGAAAAGCCGAGCTCATCGGTCAGCTTCTCAACCTTG
GGGTTACCCCCGGCGGTGTGCTGCTGGTCCACAGCTCCTTCCGTAGCGTCCGGCCCCTCGAAGATGGGCC
ACTTGGACTGATCGAGGCCCTGCGTGCTGCGCTGGGTCCGGGAGGGACGCTCGTCATGCCCTCGTGGTCA
GGTCTGGACGACGAGCCGTTCGATCCTGCCACGTCGCCCGTTACACCGGACCTTGGAGTTGTCTCTGACA
CATTCTGGCGCCTGCCAAATGTAAAGCGCAGCGCCCATCCATTTGCCTTTGCGGCAGCGGGGCCACAGGC
AGAGCAGATCATCTCTGATCCATTGCCCCTGCCACCTCACTCGCCTGCAAGCCCGGTCGCCCGTGTCCAT
GAACTCGATGGGCAGGTACTTCTCCTCGGCGTGGGACACGATGCCAACACGACGCTGCATCTTGCCGAGT
TGATGGCAAAGGTTCCCTATGGGGTGCCGAGACACTGCACCATTCTTCAGGATGGCAAGTTGGTACGCGT
CGATTATCTCGAGAATGACCACTGCTGTGAGCGCTTTGCCTTGGCGGACAGGTGGCTCAAGGAGAAGAGC
CTTCAGAAGGAAGGTCCAGTCGGTCATGCCTTTGCTCGGTTGATCCGCTCCCGCGACATTGTGGCGACAG
CCCTGGGTCAACTGGGCCGAGATCCGTTGATCTTCCTGCATCCGCCAGAGGCGGGATGCGAAGAATGCGA
TGCCGCTCGCCAGTCGATTGGCTGAGCTCATGAGCGGAGAACGAGATGACGTTGGAGGGGCAAGGTCGCG
CTGATTGCTGGGGCAACACGTGGAGCGGATCGGGGATTGTCTTTCTTCAGCTCGCTGATGATATGCCTTC
CTGGTTGGCTTGGTTTCATCAGCCATCCGCTTGCCCTCATCTGTTACGCCGGCGGTAGCCGGCCAGCCTC
GCAGAGCAGGATTCCCGTTGAGCACCGCCAGGTGCGAATAAGGGACAGTGAAGAAGGAACACCCGCTCGC
GGGTGGGCCTACTTCACCTATCCTGCCCGGCTGACGCCGTTGGATACACCAAGGAAAGTCTACACGAACC
CTTTGGCAAAATCCTGTATATCGTGCGAAAAAGGATGGATATACCGAAAAAATCGCTATAATGACCCCGA
AGCAGGGTTATGCAGCGGAAAAGATCCGTCGACCTGCAGGCATGCTCCTCTAGAGTCCGTCTGACGCGTG
TGGGGAGCACGCCGGCCCGCTCGGTAGACAGCACTCTACGCATTGTGGCTGCTGTGCACATCACTCTTTC
GAGCGACGTGATCCGCAGGATTCCGTGGGGATGTGGCATCTATGTGGCATCCGGGTACGACAACGGCCCC
CCGTTCGAATGGAACGGGGGGCCGTTGACTCCCTGACCTGCGATGCAGGTTGTGCCCCCGGCAGGATTCG
AACCTGCGACACCCGCTTTAGGAGAGAACGTAAAGCGATCATGAGCCTCAGTGAGTCTGAGTGAGTCTCA
GTGAGCCTGTCGCCATAGGGGCTTCACCTGCATAAATGAGTTTCAGTGAGTCTCGGTGAGTCTCAGTGAG
GGGGTGTTGTGGCATCCCTGTGGCATCTGCGTGGCATCCGGCGTCACACCGCCCGCAGCGTTCGAACACC
CTCGGTTTCGGGAGCCATCGCCGCCCGCACCTTCGCCGCCACGTCGGCCGGCGAATGCTGGTACAACCAC
GTCACCTTCGACCCTCGCTCGTGACCCATCACGGTCTGCGTGTCCTTCTCGTCAATGCCCACATCCTTGA
GCCACGTGGCGAACACGTGGCGAAGGTCGTGCACCCGCGGCCACCACTCCATGCGGCCGGTGTCCCGGTT
CTTCACCTCGCGGGCGAGGCCTGCAGCCTTGATTGCAGGGATCCATGTGCGCCGGAAGTTGTGCCGGGTC
AGGACGCCGCCCTGTGGGCCGCGGAACACGAGCTCATCCGGCGCGAGGTCGTACGGGTCCTCGCCAATCG
GGGTGATCGTGGGAGTCGGCCGCCACCGGGTGACCATGGTGCGGATCGCGTCCTCGGCCTGCGGCGTGAG
CGGGACCGTGCGGAACCCGGCGTTGCTCTTCGGCGCAGGCTTCCGGAACAGCTTGCCTTCGTCGTCACTG
AGCACTTCCTTCACCTTGAGGTGGTGGGCGTCCAGGTCGACGTTCTCCCAGCGCAGCGCCGTCGCCTCGC
CCCACCGGAGTCCGGTGTGTTCAAGGAAGACGACGAGCGGCCGGTAGTACATCGGCAGGTGACTGACGAT
CAGCGCGCACTGCGCGCGGTCGGGCGGCATCAGTTCGTCCGGATGCTTCGCCGGCGCCTCGCCAATGTCC
AGGTCGGCCGCCGGGTTGAACGGGATACGCCGGCCGTCCTTGACGGCGGCCCGGAGCATCGAGTTCAGCA
CCTCATGAACCTTCTTCCGGGTGTGGTAGCCCTTCACCTCCTTCGTGATCCACGCCTGCAGCTCGATGTA
CTCCAAGTCGCACAGACGCCACTGCCCCCACTTCGGCTCGATGTGCGCGGCCCAGTTCGACCGCTTCCGG
TTGGCGGTCGTGACTGCTCGGTCCGGCTGCGCCTCCCACCACAGTTTCCACCACTGGGACAGGGTGATCT
CGCCACGCTTCGGGTCGGCGTACGTCCGTTCGCGGACCTGCGTGCGGATCTTGTCGAGGTGCGCCTCGGC
TGCCTTCTTACCGCCGTCCTTGATCGCAAAGCATTTCTGCTTCTGGTTGCCGGCCGGGTCGCGGTAACGC
GCCTGCCACGAGCCGGTGCAGTCGCGTCGGCGGTTCCGCTCTCCGTACTTCTCGGGCGGGTACTTCTCCA
TGCACAGCTGGCAGCCGCAGCTCTTCGCCCTCAACTGCCGTGGGTTGTTCGTCGCTCTAGGCGCCATGGG
TCACCTGTCCGCTCCTCCGCTGTTCGGGAACGCGGGGCAGGATGTGTACGGCTGCCCCACACCAGCAGAC
TGCACCGTCCGGGGGCTGCTCTACAGCCAGTTCTTCAAGGACGGCTCGAAGGGCTACGAGGGAAGCATCC
CGGGGGAGGGTGGCAGGCAGGGTGACCGTGTTTCCAGCGGCGTCGTACGGCCGGATGACACTCGTTCGTT
CACACGTTGCAGCAGAGTACTTGCCACCTGACGT
