>Addgene plasmid #172432 | pSF2C-A-RFP | depositor partial sequence | sequence record 334433 | VF2 primer sequencing
CACGAGGCAGAATTTCAGATAAAAAAAATCCTTAGCTTTCGCTAAGGATGATTTCTGGAATTCGCGGCCG
CTTCTAGAGGTCTCACTATATCTAGAGACGTCTAGACATATGCAATACGCAAACCGCCTCTCCCCGCGCG
TTGGCCGATTCATTAATGCAGCTGGCACGACAGGTTTCCCGACTGGAAAGCGGGCAGTGAGCGCAACGCA
ATTAATGTGAGTTAGCTCACTCATTAGGCACCCCAGGCTTTACACTTTATGCTTCCGGCTCGTATGTTGT
GTGGAATTGTGAGCGGATAACAATTTCACACATACTAGAGAAAGAGGAGAAATACTAGATGGCTTCCTCC
GAAGACGTTATCAAAGAGTTCATGCGTTTCAAAGTTCGTATGGAAGGTTCCGTTAACGGTCACGAGTTCG
AAATCGAAGGTGAAGGTGAAGGTCGTCCGTACGAAGGTACCCAGACCGCTAAACTGAAAGTTACCAAAGG
TGGTCCGCTGCCGTTCGCTTGGGACATCCTGTCCCCGCAGTTCCAGTACGGTTCCAAAGCTTACGTTAAA
CACCCGGCTGACATCCCGGACTACCTGAAACTGTCCTTCCCGGAAGGTTTCAAATGGGAACGTGTTATGA
ACTTCGAAGACGGTGGTGTTGTTACCGTTACCCAGGACTCCTCCCTGCAAGACGGTGAGTTCATCTACAA
AGTTAAACTGCGTGGTACCAACTTCCCGTCCGACGGTCCGGTTATGCAGAAAAAAACCATGGGTTGGGAA
GCTTCCACCGAACGTATGTACCCGGAAGACGGTGCTCTGAAAGGTGAAATCAAAATGCGTCTGAAACTGA
AAGACGGTGGTCACTACGACGCTGAAGTTAAAACCACCTACATGGCTAAAAAACCGGTTCAGCTGCCGGG
TGCTTACAAAACCGACATCAAACTGGACATCACCTCCCACAACGAAGACTACACCATCGTTGAACAGTAC
GAACGTGCTGAAGGTCGTCACTCCACCGGTGCTTAATAAC
