>Addgene plasmid #172432 | pSF2C-A-RFP | depositor partial sequence | sequence record 334434 | VR primer sequencing
GTGAGCGAGGAAGCCTGCAGGGTCTCTGTACCTAATGAGACGTATAAACGCAGAAAGGCCCACCCGAAGG
TGAGCCAGTGTGACTCTAGTAGAGAGCGTTCACCGACAAACAACAGATAAAACGAAAGGCCCAGTCTTTC
GACTGAGCCTTTCGTTTTATTTGATGCCTGGCTCTAGTAGCGATCTACACTAGCACTATCAGCGTTATTA
AGCACCGGTGGAGTGACGACCTTCAGCACGTTCGTACTGTTCAACGATGGTGTAGTCTTCGTTGTGGGAG
GTGATGTCCAGTTTGATGTCGGTTTTGTAAGCACCCGGCAGCTGAACCGGTTTTTTAGCCATGTAGGTGG
TTTTAACTTCAGCGTCGTAGTGACCACCGTCTTTCAGTTTCAGACGCATTTTGATTTCACCTTTCAGAGC
ACCGTCTTCCGGGTACATACGTTCGGTGGAAGCTTCCCAACCCATGGTTTTTTTCTGCATAACCGGACCG
TCGGACGGGAAGTTGGTACCACGCAGTTTAACTTTGTAGATGAACTCACCGTCTTGCAGGGAGGAGTCCT
GGGTAACGGTAACAACACCACCGTCTTCGAAGTTCATAACACGTTCCCATTTGAAACCTTCCGGGAAGGA
CAGTTTCAGGTAGTCCGGGATGTCAGCCGGGTGTTTAACGTAAGCTTTGGAACCGTACTGGAACTGCGGG
GACAGGATGTCCCAAGCGAACGGCAGCGGACCACCTTTGGTAACTTTCAGTTTAGCGGTCTGGG
